>Addgene plasmid #14462 | pRU1097 | depositor full sequence | sequence record 8096 | Author sequence
CCATGGGCAAATGGGATTGGCTTTACTAAGCTGATCCGGTGGATGACCTTTTGAATGACCTTTAATAGAT
TATATTACTAATTAATTGGGGACCCTAGAGGTCCCCTTTTTTATTTTAAAAATTTTTTCACAAAACGGTT
TACAAGCATAAAGCTTGCTCAATCAATCACCGGATCTAGATATCGATTAATTAAGTCGACATCTAGAGTT
TAAACTTTAATTAAGCCCGGGCTGCAGCCCGGGGGATCCACTAGGTTAACGCATGCGGGCCCGGTACCAG
GCCTAGATAGATAGAGAGAGAGAGAGACTAGTGGAGGAAGAAAAAATGCGTAAAGGAGAAGAACTTTTCA
CTGGAGTTGTCCCAATTCTTGTTGAATTAGATGGTGATGTTAATGGGCACAAATTTTCTGTCAGTGGAGA
GGGTGAAGGTGATGCAACATACGGAAAACTTACCCTTAAATTTATTTGCACTACTGGAAAACTACCTGTT
CCATGGCCAACACTTGTCACTACTTTCGGTTATGGTGTTCAATGCTTTGCGAGATACCCAGATCATATGA
AACGGCATGACTTTTTCAAGAGTGCCATGCCCGAAGGTTATGTACAGGAAAGAACTATATTTTTCAAAGA
TGACGGGAACTACAAGACACGTGCTGAAGTCAAGTTTGAAGGTGATACCCTTGTTAATAGAATCGAGTTA
AAAGGTATTGATTTTAAAGAAGATGGAAACATTCTTGGACACAAATTGGAATACAACTATAACTCACACA
ATGTATACATCATGGCAGACAAACAAAAGAATGGAATCAAAGTTAACTTCAAAATTAGACACAACATTGA
AGATGGAAGCGTTCAACTAGCAGACCATTATCAACAAAATACTCCAATTGGCGATGGCCCTGTCCTTTTA
CCAGACAACCATTACCTGTCCACACAATCTGCCCTTTCGAAAGATCCCAACGAAAAGAGAGACCACATGG
TCCTTCTTGAGTTTGTAACAGCTGCTGGGATTACACATGGCATGGATGAACTATACAAATGAGCTCTACA
AATAATGAATTCCCAGGCATCAAATAAAACGAAAGGCTCAGTCGAAAGACTGGGCCTTTCGTTTTATCTG
TTGTTTGTCGGTGAACGCTCTCCTGAGTAGGACAAATCCGCCGGGAGCGGATTTGAACGTTGCGAAGCAA
CGGCCCGGAGGGTGGCGGGCAGGACGCCCGCCATAAACTGCCAGGGAATTCCAACTGAGCGCCGGTCGCT
ACCATTACCAACTTGTCTGGTGTCAAAAATAATAGGATTTTGTTAAAATTCGCGTTAAATTTTTGTTAAA
TCAGCTCATTTTTTAACCAATAGGCCGACTGCGATGAGTGGCAGGGCGGGGCGTAATTTTTTTAAGGCAG
TTATTGGTGCCCTTAAACGCCTGGTGCTACGCCTGAATAAGTGATAATAAGCGGATGAATGGCAGAAATT
CGAAAGCAAATTCGACCCGGTCGTCGGTTCAGGGCAGGGTCGTTAAATAGCCGCTTATGTCTATTGCTGG
TTTACCGGTTTATTGACTACCGGAAGCAGTGTGACCGTGTGCTTCTCAAATGCCTGAGGCCAGTTTGCTC
AGGCTCTCCCCGTGGAGGTAATAATTGACGATATGATCATTTATTCTGCCTCCCAGAGCCTGATAAAAAC
GGTGAATCCGTTAGCGAGGTGCCGCCGGCTTCCATTCAGGTCGAGGTGGCCCGGCTCCATGCACCGCGAC
GCAACGCGGGGAGGCAGACAAGGTATAGGGCGGCGAGGCGGCTACAGCCGATAGTCTGGAACAGCGCACT
TACGGGTTGCTGCGCAACCCAAGTGCTACCGGCGCGGCAGCGTGACCCGTGTCGGCGGCTCCAACGGCTC
GCCATCGTCCAGAAAACACGGCTCATCGGGCATCGGCAGGCGCTGCTGCCCGCGCCGTTCCCATTCCTCC
GTTTCGGTCAAGGCTGGCAGGTCTGGTTCCATGCCCGGAATGCCGGGCTGGCTGGGCGGCTCCTCGCCGG
GGCCGGTCGGTAGTTGCTGCTCGCCCGGATACAGGGTCGGGATGCGGCGCAGGTCGCCATGCCCCAACAG
CGATTCGTCCTGGTCGTCGTGATCAACCACCACGGCGGCACTGAACACCGACAGGCGCAACTGGTCGCGG
GGCTGGCCCCACGCCACGCGGTCATTGACCACGTAGGCCGACACGGTGCCGGGGCCGTTGAGCTTCACGA
CGGAGATCCAGCGCTCGGCCACCAAGTCCTTGACTGCGTATTGGACCGTCCGCAAAGAACGTCCGATGAG
CTTGGAAAGTGTCTTCTGGCTGACCACCACGGCGTTCTGGTGGCCCATCTGCGCCACGAGGTGATGCAGC
AGCATTGCCGCCGTGGGTTTCCTCGCAATAAGCCCGGCCCACGCCTCATGCGCTTTGCGTTCCGTTTGCA
CCCAGTGACCGGGCTTGTTCTTGGCTTGAATGCCGATTTCTCTGGACTGCGTGGCCATGCTTATCTCCAT
GCGGTAGGGTGCCGCACGGTTGCGGCACCATGCGCAATCAGCTGCAACTTTTCGGCAGCGCGACAACAAT
TATGCGTTGCGTAAAAGTGGCAGTCAATTACAGATTTTCTTTAACCTACGCAATGAGCTATTGCGGGGGG
TGCCGCAATGAGCTGTTGCGTACCCCCCTTTTTTAAGTTGTTGATTTTTAAGTCTTTCGCATTTCGCCCT
ATATCTAGTTCTTTGGTGCCCAAAGAAGGGCACCCCTGCGGGGTTCCCCCACGCCTTCGGCGCGGCTCCC
CCTCCGGCAAAAAGTGGCCCCTCCGGGGCTTGTTGATCGACTGCGCGGCCTTCGGCCTTGCCCAAGGTGG
CGCTGCCCCCTTGGAACCCCCGCACTCGCCGCCGTGAGGCTCGGGGGGCAGGCGGGCGGGCTTCGCCTTC
GACTGCCCCCACTCGCATAGGCTTGGGTCGTTCCAGGCGCGTCAAGGCCAAGCCGCTGCGCGGTCGCTGC
GCGAGCCTTGACCCGCCTTCCACTTGGTGTCCAACCGGCAAGCGAAGCGCGCAGGCCGCAGGCCGGAGGC
TTTTCCCCAGAGAAAATTAAAAAAATTGATGGGGCAAGGCCGCAGGCCGCGCAGTTGGAGCCGGTGGGTA
TGTGGTCGAAGGCTGGGTAGCCGGTGGGCAATCCCTGTGGTCAAGCTCGTGGGCAGGCGCAGCCTGTCCA
TCAGCTTGTCCAGCAGGGTTGTCCACGGGCCGAGCGAAGCGAGCCAGCCGGTGGCCGCTCGCGGCCATCG
TCCACATATCCACGGGCTGGCAAGGGAGCGCAGCGACCGCGCAGGGCGAAGCCCGGAGAGCAAGCCCGTA
GGGCGCCGCAGCCGCCGTAGGCGGTCACGACTTTGCGAAGCAAAGTCTAGTGAGTATACTCAAGCATTGA
GTGGCCCGCCGGAGGCACCGCCTTGCGCTGCCCCCGTCGAGCCGGTTGGACACCAAAAGGGAGGGGCAGG
CATGGCGGCATACGCGATCATGCGATGCAAGAAGCTGGCGAAAATGGGCAACGTGGCGGCCAGTCTCAAG
CACGCCTACCGCGAGCGCGAGACGCCCAACGCTGACGCCAGCAGGACGCCAGAGAACGAGCACTGGGCGG
CCAGCAGCACCGATGAAGCGATGGGCCGACTGCGCGAGTTGCTGCCAGAGAAGCGGCGCAAGGACGCTGT
GTTGGCGGTCGAGTACGTCATGACGGCCAGCCCGGAATGGTGGAAGTCGGCCAGCCAAGAACAGCAGGCG
GCGTTCTTCGAGAAGGCGCACAAGTGGCTGGCGGACAAGTACGGGGCGGATCGCATCGTGACGGCCAGCA
TCCACCGTGACGAAACCAGCCCGCACATGACCGCGTTCGTGGTGCCGCTGACGCAGGACGGCAGGCTGTC
GGCCAAGGAGTTCATCGGCAACAAAGCGCAGATGACCCGCGACCAGACCACGTTTGCGGCCGCTGTGGCC
GATCTAGGGCTGCAACGGGGCATCGAGGGCAGCAAGGCACGTCACACGCGCATTCAGGCGTTCTACGAGG
CCCTGGAGCGGCCACCAGTGGGCCACGTCACCATCAGCCCGCAAGCGGTCGAGCCACGCGCCTATGCACC
GCAGGGATTGGCCGAAAAGCTGGGAATCTCAAAGCGCGTTGAGACGCCGGAAGCCGTGGCCGACCGGCTG
ACAAAAGCGGTTCGGCAGGGGTATGAGCCTGCCCTACAGGCCGCCGCAGGAGCGCGTGAGATGCGCAAGA
AGGCCGATCAAGCCCAAGAGACGGCCCGAGACCTTCGGGAGCGCCTGAAGCCCGTTCTGGACGCCCTGGG
GCCGTTGAATCGGGATATGCAGGCCAAGGCCGCCGCGATCATCAAGGCCGTGGGCGAAAAGCTGCTGACG
GAACAGCGGGAAGTCCAGCGCCAGAAACAGGCCCAGCGCCAGCAGGAACGCGGGCGCGCACATTTCCCCG
AAAAGTGCCACCTGGCGGCGTTGTGACAATTTACCGAACAACTCCGCGGCCGGGAAGCCGATCTCGGCTT
GAACGAATTGTTAGGTGGCGGTACTTGGGTCGATATCAAAGTGCATCACTTCTTCCCGTATGCCCAACTT
TGTATAGAGAGCCACTGCGGGATCGTCACCGTAATCTGCTTGCACGTAGATCACATAAGCACCAAGCGCG
TTGGCCTCATGCTTGAGGAGATTGATGAGCGCGGTGGCAATGCCCTGCCTCCGGTGCTCGCCGGAGACTG
CGAGATCATAGATATAGATCTCACTACGCGGCTGCTCAAACCTGGGCAGAACGTAAGCCGCGAGAGCGCC
AACAACCGCTTCTTGGTCGAAGGCAGCAAGCGCGATGAATGTCTTACTACGGAGCAAGTTCCCGAGGTAA
TCGGAGTCCGGCTGATGTTGGGAGTAGGTGGCTACGTCTCCGAACTCACGACCGAAAAGATCAAGAGCAG
CCCGCATGGATTTGACTTGGTCAGGGCCGAGCCTACATGTGCGAATGATGCCCATACTTGAGCCACCTAA
CTTTGTTTTAGGGCGACTGCCCTGCTGCGTAACATCGTTGCTGCTGCGTAACATCGTTGCTGCTCCATAA
CATCAAACATCGACCCACGGCGTAACGCGCTTGCTGCTTGGATGCCCGAGGCATAGACTGTACAAAAAAA
CAGTCATAACAAGCCATGAAAACCGCCACTGCGCCGTTACCACCGCTGCGTTCGGTCAAGGTTCTGGACC
AGTTGCGTGAGCGCATACGCTACTTGCATTACAGTTTACGAACCGAACAGGCTTATGTCAACTGGGTTCG
TGCCTTCATCCGTTTCCACGGTGTGCGT
Features (pLannotate 1.2.2; 10 found; start..end, strand, type, name):
    232..254     -  misc_feature   MCS (fragment): pBluescript multiple cloning site
    326..1039    +  CDS            hfriFP: hfriFP is a fluorescent protein published in 2013, derived from Herbaspirillum frisingense.
   1071..1157    +  terminator     rrnB T1 terminator: Escherichia coli rrnB; transcription terminator T1 from the E. coli rrnB gene
   1297..1358    -  rep_origin     M13 ori (fragment): M13 bacteriophage origin of replication; arrow indicates direction of (+) strand synthesis
   1358..1387    +  CDS            CmR (fragment): chloramphenicol acetyltransferase confers resistance to chloramphenicol
   1716..1785    -  CDS            TcR (fragment): tetracycline efflux protein; tet; confers resistance to tetracycline
   1846..2508    -  CDS            pBBR1 Rep: replication protein for the broad-host-range plasmid pBBR1 from Bordetella bronchiseptica
   2509..3278    -  rep_origin     pBBR1 oriV: replication origin of the broad-host-range plasmid pBBR1 from Bordetella bronchiseptica; requires the pBBR1 Rep protein for replication
   4561..5094    -  CDS            GmR: gentamycin acetyltransferase; aacC1; confers resistance to gentamycin
   5283..5311    -  promoter       Pc promoter: intI1 (promoter lies within the coding sequence); class 1 integron promoter
