[The description below was written by a language model from this plasmid's Addgene catalogue record and pLannotate feature annotations shown in this document.]
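Description:
pRU1097 is a broad-host-range promoter probe vector built on a pBBR-type backbone, one of a family of reporter plasmids made for studying gene expression in Gram-negative bacteria. Replication depends on the pBBR1 oriV together with the pBBR1 Rep protein, a pairing originally from Bordetella bronchiseptica that supports maintenance in many Gram-negative hosts as well as in E. coli, where the catalogue lists the plasmid as high copy. Selection is by gentamicin, conferred by the aacC1 gentamicin acetyltransferase gene, with a class 1 integron Pc promoter annotated nearby in the same orientation. Short fragments annotated as M13 ori, CmR and TcR appear to be non-functional remnants of the backbone's construction history.

The payload is gfp-mut3.1, a 717 bp Aequorea-derived green fluorescent protein variant cloned between SpeI and SacI sites that both remain intact. The automated feature table labels the roughly 714 nt coding sequence at this position as hfriFP, a different fluorescent protein. This is most likely a database-matching artefact, since its size and position fit the catalogued gfp insert. A fragment of the pBluescript multiple cloning site lies just upstream of the reporter and an rrnB T1 transcription terminator lies just downstream. No promoter is annotated in front of the reporter, which fits the promoter probe design: a candidate regulatory fragment is inserted into the upstream cloning sites, and fluorescence then reports its transcriptional activity in the chosen host. The sequence record is 5,348 nt, broadly consistent with the stated backbone and insert sizes. The vector is typically used to monitor promoter activity in living bacteria.
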