Addgene plasmid #14462: pRU1097
Depositing lab: Philip Poole. Depositing organization: University of Reading. Publication: A family of promoter probe vectors incorporating autofluorescent and chromogenic reporter proteins for studying gene expression in Gram-negative bacteria. Karunakaran R, Mauchline TH, Hosie AH, Poole PS. Microbiology. 2005 Oct . 151(Pt 10):3249-56. 10.1099/mic.0.28311-0 PubMed 16207908.
Backbone
  Vector backbone: pbbr
  Backbone size w/o insert (bp): 4500
  Vector type: Bacterial Expression
  Selectable markers: Gentamicin
Growth in bacteria
  Bacterial resistance: Gentamicin, 10 μg/mL
  Growth temperature: 37°C
  Growth strain: DH5alpha
  Copy number: High Copy
Gene/Insert
  Gene/Insert name: gfp-mut3.1
  Species: Aequorea
  Insert size (bp): 717
  GenBank ID: aj851278
  Cloning method: Restriction Enzyme; 5′ cloning site SpeI (not destroyed); 3′ cloning site SacI (not destroyed)
  Sequencing primers: 5′ cggtttacaagcataaagc; 3′ TACTCATTTTTTCTTCCTCCACTAG
Terms and licenses: Academic/Nonprofit Terms; Industry Terms: Not Available to Industry
Depositor comments: Use gentamicin at 10 ug/mL.
How to cite: pRU1097 was a gift from Philip Poole (Addgene plasmid # 14462 ; http://n2t.net/addgene:14462 ; RRID:Addgene_14462)
