>Addgene plasmid #14462 | pRU1097 | addgene partial sequence | sequence record 20341 | 14462 with pRU1064-F (cggtttacaagcataaagc)
TTTAATTAAGCCCGGGCTGCAGCCCGGGGGATCCACTAGGTTAACGCATGCGGCCCGGTACCAGGCCTAG
ATAGATAGAGAGAGAGAGAGACTAGTGGAGGAAGAAAAAATGCGTAAAGGAGAAGAACTTTTCACTGGAG
TTGTCCCAATTCTTGTTGAATTAGATGGTGATGTTAATGGGCACAAATTTTCTGTCAGTGGAGAGGGTGA
AGGTGATGCAACATACGGAAAACTTACCCTTAAATTTATTTGCACTACTGGAAAACTACCTGTTCCATGG
CCAACACTTGTCACTACTTTCGGTTATGGTGTTCAATGCTTTGCGAGATACCCAGATCATATGAAACAGC
ATGACTTTTTCAAGAGTGTCATGCCCGAAGGTTATGTACAGGAAAGAACTATATTTTTCAAAGATGACGG
GAACTACAAGACACGTGCTGAAGTCAAGTTTGAAGGTGATACCCTTGTTAATAGAATCGAGTTAAAAGGT
ATTGATTTTAAAGAAGATGGAAACATTCTTGGACACAAATTGGAATACAACTATAACTCACACAATGTAT
ACATCATGGCAGACAAACAAAAGAATGGAATCAAAGTTAACTTCAAAATTAGACACAACATTGAAGATGG
AAGCGTTCAACTAGCAGACCATTATCAACAAAATACTCCAATTGGCGATGGCCCTGTCCTTTTACCAGAC
AACCATTACCTGTCCACACAATCTGCCCTTTCGAAAGATCCCAACGAAAAGAGAGACCACATGGTCCTTC
TTGAGTTTGTAACAGCTGCTGGGATTACACATGGCATGGGATGAACTATACAAATGAGCTCTACAAATAA
T
